Addgene plasmid #205416: dCas9-RPT6-FLAG
Purpose: Expresses dCas9-RPT6 with FLAG label
Depositing lab: Timothy Jarome. Depositing organization: Virginia Polytechnic Institute and State University. Publication: Phosphorylation of RPT6 Controls Its Ability to Bind DNA and Regulate Gene Expression in the Hippocampus of Male Rats during Memory Formation. Farrell K, Auerbach A, Musaus M, Navabpour S, Liu C, Lin Y, Xie H, Jarome TJ. J Neurosci. 2024 Jan 24;44(4):e1453232023. doi: 10.1523/JNEUROSCI.1453-23.2023. PubMed 38124005.
Backbone
  Vector backbone: dCas9-KRAB-MeCP2
  Backbone manufacturer: Addgene plasmid #110821
  Backbone size w/o insert (bp): 7085
  Total vector size (bp): 8671
  Modifications to backbone: Removed MeCP2 and replaced with RPT6 and FLAG
  Vector type: Mammalian Expression, CRISPR
Growth in bacteria
  Bacterial resistance: Ampicillin, 100 μg/mL
  Growth temperature: 37°C
  Growth strain: DH5alpha
  Copy number: High Copy
Gene/Insert
  Gene/Insert name: dCas9-RPT6 (alt name: Psmc5)
  Species: R. norvegicus (rat)
  Insert size (bp): 1215
  Entrez Gene: Psmc5 (a.k.a. Sug1)
  Promoter: CMV
  Tag / fusion protein: 3xFLAG (C terminal on insert)
  Cloning method: Restriction Enzyme; 5′ cloning site Ascl (not destroyed); 3′ cloning site Agel (not destroyed)
  Sequencing primers: 5′ GACGCTAACCTCGATAAGGTGCTTTC (5` --> 3`); 3′ GAACAAACGACCCAACACCCG (5` --> 3`)
Terms and licenses: Academic/Nonprofit Terms; Industry Terms: Not Available to Industry
How to cite: dCas9-RPT6-FLAG was a gift from Timothy Jarome (Addgene plasmid # 205416 ; http://n2t.net/addgene:205416 ; RRID:Addgene_205416)
