[The description below was written by a language model from this plasmid's Addgene catalogue record and pLannotate feature annotations shown in this document.]
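Description:
dCas9-RPT6-FLAG is an 8.7 kb mammalian expression plasmid for CRISPR-based targeting, built on the dCas9-KRAB-MeCP2 backbone by removing the MeCP2 portion and replacing it with rat RPT6 (Psmc5, also called Sug1) and a FLAG label. It is propagated in E. coli as a high-copy plasmid through a ColE1/pUC-type origin and is selected with ampicillin via the β-lactamase gene and its native promoter. A fragment of the pBR322 bom region is also annotated.

The expression cassette is driven by the human cytomegalovirus immediate early enhancer and promoter. Downstream lies the coding sequence for a catalytically dead Streptococcus pyogenes Cas9 (the Cas9m4 variant carrying D10A, D839A, H840A and N863A). This protein retains RNA-guided DNA binding but cannot cut. It is followed in the same orientation by the 1,215 bp RPT6 coding sequence, inserted between AscI and AgeI sites. The annotation software matched this insert to the human PSMC5 protein, but the catalogue entry gives the species as rat. RPT6 is an ATPase subunit of the 26S proteasome. The record lists a 3xFLAG tag at the C terminus of the insert, although the feature table does not annotate it. The table also shows no KRAB domain, so whether that part of the parent vector remains is not established. An HSV TK polyadenylation signal terminates the transcript, and a short bGH poly(A) fragment lies beyond it on the opposite strand.

No guide RNA cassette is annotated, so guides would presumably have to be supplied separately. The construct serves to tether RPT6 to chosen genomic loci, and the associated study examined RPT6 DNA binding and regulation of gene expression in rat hippocampus during memory formation.
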