Features (pLannotate 1.2.2; 10 found; start..end, strand, type, name):
     50..429     +  enhancer       CMV enhancer: human cytomegalovirus immediate early enhancer
    430..633     +  promoter       CMV promoter: human cytomegalovirus (CMV) immediate early promoter
    748..4851    +  CDS            Cas9m4: catalytically dead mutant of the Cas9 endonuclease from the Streptococcus pyogenes Type II CRISPR/Cas system RNA-guided DNA-binding protein that lacks endonuclease activity due to the mutations D10A, D839A, H840A, and N863A (Mali et al., 2013)
   4945..6159    +  CDS            PSMC5 (sequence partly withheld): PRS8_HUMAN - Also known as SUG1. Experimental evidence at protein level: Swiss-Prot protein existence level 1. Component of the 26S proteasome, a multiprotein complex involved in the ATP-dependent degradation of ubiquitinated proteins. This complex plays a key role in the maintenance of protein homeostasis by removing misfolded or damaged proteins, which could impair cellular functions, and by removing proteins whose functions are no longer required. Therefore, the proteasome participates in numerous cellular processes, including cell cycle progression, apoptosis, or DNA damage repair. PSMC5 b
   6369..6417    +  polyA_signal   HSV TK poly(A) signal: herpes simplex virus thymidine kinase polyadenylation signal (Cole and Stacy, 1985)
   6508..6524    -  polyA_signal   bGH poly(A) signal (fragment): bovine growth hormone polyadenylation signal
   6731..7319    -  rep_origin     ori: high-copy-number ColE1/pMB1/pBR322/pUC origin of replication
   7490..8350    -  CDS            AmpR: β-lactamase; bla; confers resistance to ampicillin, carbenicillin, and related antibiotics
   8351..8455    -  promoter       AmpR promoter: bla
   8514..8566    -  misc_feature   bom (fragment): basis of mobility region from pBR322
>Addgene plasmid #205416 | dCas9-RPT6-FLAG | addgene full sequence | sequence record 405405 | Addgene NGS Result
GTTAGGCGTTTTGCGCTGCTTCGCGATGTACGGGCCAGATATACGCGTTGACATTGATTATTGACTAGTT
ATTAATAGTAATCAATTACGGGGTCATTAGTTCATAGCCCATATATGGAGTTCCGCGTTACATAACTTAC
GGTAAATGGCCCGCCTGGCTGACCGCCCAACGACCCCCGCCCATTGACGTCAATAATGACGTATGTTCCC
ATAGTAACGCCAATAGGGACTTTCCATTGACGTCAATGGGTGGAGTATTTACGGTAAACTGCCCACTTGG
CAGTACATCAAGTGTATCATATGCCAAGTACGCCCCCTATTGACGTCAATGACGGTAAATGGCCCGCCTG
GCATTATGCCCAGTACATGACCTTATGGGACTTTCCTACTTGGCAGTACATCTACGTATTAGTCATCGCT
ATTACCATGGTGATGCGGTTTTGGCAGTACATCAATGGGCGTGGATAGCGGTTTGACTCACGGGGATTTC
CAAGTCTCCACCCCATTGACGTCAATGGGAGTTTGTTTTGGCACCAAAATCAACGGGACTTTCCAAAATG
TCGTAACAACTCCGCCCCATTGACGCAAATGGGCGGTAGGCGTGTACGGTGGGAGGTCTATATAAGCAGA
GCTCGTTTAGTGAACCGTCAGATCGCCTGGAGACGCCATCCACGCTGTTTTGACCTCCATAGAAGACACC
GGGACCGATCCAGCCTCCGGACTCTAGAGGATCGAACCCTTGCCACCATGGACAAGAAGTACTCCATTGG
GCTCGCTATCGGCACAAACAGCGTCGGCTGGGCCGTCATTACGGACGAGTACAAGGTGCCGAGCAAAAAA
TTCAAAGTTCTGGGCAATACCGATCGCCACAGCATAAAGAAGAACCTCATTGGCGCCCTCCTGTTCGACT
CCGGGGAGACGGCCGAAGCCACGCGGCTCAAAAGAACAGCACGGCGCAGATATACCCGCAGAAAGAATCG
GATCTGCTACCTGCAGGAGATCTTTAGTAATGAGATGGCTAAGGTGGATGACTCTTTCTTCCATAGGCTG
GAGGAGTCCTTTTTGGTGGAGGAGGATAAAAAGCACGAGCGCCACCCAATCTTTGGCAATATCGTGGACG
AGGTGGCGTACCATGAAAAGTACCCAACCATATATCATCTGAGGAAGAAGCTTGTAGACAGTACTGATAA
GGCTGACTTGCGGTTGATCTATCTCGCGCTGGCGCATATGATCAAATTTCGGGGACACTTCCTCATCGAG
GGGGACCTGAACCCAGACAACAGCGATGTCGACAAACTCTTTATCCAACTGGTTCAGACTTACAATCAGC
TTTTCGAAGAGAACCCGATCAACGCATCCGGAGTTGACGCCAAAGCAATCCTGAGCGCTAGGCTGTCCAA
ATCCCGGCGGCTCGAAAACCTCATCGCACAGCTCCCTGGGGAGAAGAAGAACGGCCTGTTTGGTAATCTT
ATCGCCCTGTCACTCGGGCTGACCCCCAACTTTAAATCTAACTTCGACCTGGCCGAAGATGCCAAGCTTC
AACTGAGCAAAGACACCTACGATGATGATCTCGACAATCTGCTGGCCCAGATCGGCGACCAGTACGCAGA
CCTTTTTTTGGCGGCAAAGAACCTGTCAGACGCCATTCTGCTGAGTGATATTCTGCGAGTGAACACGGAG
ATCACCAAAGCTCCGCTGAGCGCTAGTATGATCAAGCGCTATGATGAGCACCACCAAGACTTGACTTTGC
TGAAGGCCCTTGTCAGACAGCAACTGCCTGAGAAGTACAAGGAAATTTTCTTCGATCAGTCTAAAAATGG
CTACGCCGGATACATTGACGGCGGAGCAAGCCAGGAGGAATTTTACAAATTTATTAAGCCCATCTTGGAA
AAAATGGACGGCACCGAGGAGCTGCTGGTAAAGCTTAACAGAGAAGATCTGTTGCGCAAACAGCGCACTT
TCGACAATGGAAGCATCCCCCACCAGATTCACCTGGGCGAACTGCACGCTATCCTCAGGCGGCAAGAGGA
TTTCTACCCCTTTTTGAAAGATAACAGGGAAAAGATTGAGAAAATCCTCACATTTCGGATACCCTACTAT
GTAGGCCCCCTCGCCCGGGGAAATTCCAGATTCGCGTGGATGACTCGCAAATCAGAAGAGACCATCACTC
CCTGGAACTTCGAGGAAGTCGTGGATAAGGGGGCCTCTGCCCAGTCCTTCATCGAAAGGATGACTAACTT
TGATAAAAATCTGCCTAACGAAAAGGTGCTTCCTAAACACTCTCTGCTGTACGAGTACTTCACAGTTTAT
AACGAGCTCACCAAGGTCAAATACGTCACAGAAGGGATGAGAAAGCCAGCATTCCTGTCTGGAGAGCAGA
AGAAAGCTATCGTGGACCTCCTCTTCAAGACGAACCGGAAAGTTACCGTGAAACAGCTCAAAGAAGACTA
TTTCAAAAAGATTGAATGTTTCGACTCTGTTGAAATCAGCGGAGTGGAGGATCGCTTCAACGCATCCCTG
GGAACGTATCACGATCTCCTGAAAATCATTAAAGACAAGGACTTCCTGGACAATGAGGAGAACGAGGACA
TTCTTGAGGACATTGTCCTCACCCTTACGTTGTTTGAAGATAGGGAGATGATTGAAGAACGCTTGAAAAC
TTACGCTCATCTCTTCGACGACAAAGTCATGAAACAGCTCAAGAGGCGCCGATATACAGGATGGGGGCGG
CTGTCAAGAAAACTGATCAATGGGATCCGAGACAAGCAGAGTGGAAAGACAATCCTGGATTTTCTTAAGT
CCGATGGATTTGCCAACCGGAACTTCATGCAGTTGATCCATGATGACTCTCTCACCTTTAAGGAGGACAT
CCAGAAAGCACAAGTTTCTGGCCAGGGGGACAGTCTTCACGAGCACATCGCTAATCTTGCAGGTAGCCCA
GCTATCAAAAAGGGAATACTGCAGACCGTTAAGGTCGTGGATGAACTCGTCAAAGTAATGGGAAGGCATA
AGCCCGAGAATATCGTTATCGAGATGGCCCGAGAGAACCAAACTACCCAGAAGGGACAGAAGAACAGTAG
GGAAAGGATGAAGAGGATTGAAGAGGGTATAAAAGAACTGGGGTCCCAAATCCTTAAGGAACACCCAGTT
GAAAACACCCAGCTTCAGAATGAGAAGCTCTACCTGTACTACCTGCAGAACGGCAGGGACATGTACGTGG
ATCAGGAACTGGACATCAATCGGCTCTCCGACTACGACGTGGCTGCTATCGTGCCCCAGTCTTTTCTCAA
AGATGATTCTATTGATAATAAAGTGTTGACAAGATCCGATAAAGCTAGAGGGAAGAGTGATAACGTCCCC
TCAGAAGAAGTTGTCAAGAAAATGAAAAATTATTGGCGGCAGCTGCTGAACGCCAAACTGATCACACAAC
GGAAGTTCGATAATCTGACTAAGGCTGAACGAGGTGGCCTGTCTGAGTTGGATAAAGCCGGCTTCATCAA
AAGGCAGCTTGTTGAGACACGCCAGATCACCAAGCACGTGGCCCAAATTCTCGATTCACGCATGAACACC
AAGTACGATGAAAATGACAAACTGATTCGAGAGGTGAAAGTTATTACTCTGAAGTCTAAGCTGGTCTCAG
ATTTCAGAAAGGACTTTCAGTTTTATAAGGTGAGAGAGATCAACAATTACCACCATGCGCATGATGCCTA
CCTGAATGCAGTGGTAGGCACTGCACTTATCAAAAAATATCCCAAGCTTGAATCTGAATTTGTTTACGGA
GACTATAAAGTGTACGATGTTAGGAAAATGATCGCAAAGTCTGAGCAGGAAATAGGCAAGGCCACCGCTA
AGTACTTCTTTTACAGCAATATTATGAATTTTTTCAAGACCGAGATTACACTGGCCAATGGAGAGATTCG
GAAGCGACCACTTATCGAAACAAACGGAGAAACAGGAGAAATCGTGTGGGACAAGGGTAGGGATTTCGCG
ACAGTCCGGAAGGTCCTGTCCATGCCGCAGGTGAACATCGTTAAAAAGACCGAAGTACAGACCGGAGGCT
TCTCCAAGGAAAGTATCCTCCCGAAAAGGAACAGCGACAAGCTGATCGCACGCAAAAAAGATTGGGACCC
CAAGAAATACGGCGGATTCGATTCTCCTACAGTCGCTTACAGTGTACTGGTTGTGGCCAAAGTGGAGAAA
GGGAAGTCTAAAAAACTCAAAAGCGTCAAGGAACTGCTGGGCATCACAATCATGGAGCGATCAAGCTTCG
AAAAAAACCCCATCGACTTTCTCGAGGCGAAAGGATATAAAGAGGTCAAAAAAGACCTCATCATTAAGCT
TCCCAAGTACTCTCTCTTTGAGCTTGAAAACGGCCGGAAACGAATGCTCGCTAGTGCGGGCGAGCTGCAG
AAAGGTAACGAGCTGGCACTGCCCTCTAAATACGTTAATTTCTTGTATCTGGCCAGCCACTATGAAAAGC
TCAAAGGGTCTCCCGAAGATAATGAGCAGAAGCAGCTGTTCGTGGAACAACACAAACACTACCTTGATGA
GATCATCGAGCAAATAAGCGAATTCTCCAAAAGAGTGATCCTCGCCGACGCTAACCTCGATAAGGTGCTT
TCTGCTTACAATAAGCACAGGGATAAGCCCATCAGGGAGCAGGCAGAAAACATTATCCACTTGTTTACTC
TGACCAACTTGGGCGCGCCTGCAGCCTTCAAGTACTTCGACACCACCATAGACAGAAAGCGGTACACCTC
TACAAAGGAGGTCCTGGACGCCACACTGATTCATCAGTCAATTACGGGGCTCTATGAAACAAGAATCGAC
CTCTCTCAGCTCGGTGGAGACAGCAGGGCTGACCCCAAGAAGAAGAGGAAGGTGAGTGGTGGAGGAAGTG
GCGGGTCAGGGTCGATGGACGCGAAATCACTTACGGCATGGTCGGCGCTTGATGGGCCAGAGCAG
[1194 nt withheld, positions 4966-6159]
GGCTCTGGATCAAGCCCAAAGAAGAAACGGAAGGTGGAAGCCTCAGACTATAAGGACCACGACGGAGACT
ACAAGGATCATGATATTGATTACAAAGACGATGACGATAAGTGAAAGAATTCGATCCCTACCGGTTAGTA
ATGAGTTTAAACGGGGGAGGCTAACTGAAACACGGAAGGAGACAATACCGGAAGGAACCCGCGCTATGAC
GGCAATAAAAAGACAGAATAAAACGCACGGGTGTTGGGTCGTTTGTTCATAAACGCGGGGTTCGGTCCCA
GGGCTGGCACTCTGTCGATACCCCACCGAGACCCCATTGGGGCCAATACGCCCGCGTTTCTTCCTTTTCC
CCACCCCACCCCCCAAGTTCGGGTGAAGGCCCAGGGCTCGCAGCCAACGTCGGGGCGGCAGGCCCTCCAT
AGTCGGTCGTTCGGCTGCGGCGAGCGGTATCAGCTCACTCAAAGGCGGTAATACGGTTATCCACAGAATC
AGGGGATAACGCAGGAAAGAACATGTGAGCAAAAGGCCAGCAAAAGGCCAGGAACCGTAAAAAGGCCGCG
TTGCTGGCGTTTTTCCATAGGCTCCGCCCCCCTGACGAGCATCACAAAAATCGACGCTCAAGTCAGAGGT
GGCGAAACCCGACAGGACTATAAAGATACCAGGCGTTTCCCCCTGGAAGCTCCCTCGTGCGCTCTCCTGT
TCCGACCCTGCCGCTTACCGGATACCTGTCCGCCTTTCTCCCTTCGGGAAGCGTGGCGCTTTCTCATAGC
TCACGCTGTAGGTATCTCAGTTCGGTGTAGGTCGTTCGCTCCAAGCTGGGCTGTGTGCACGAACCCCCCG
TTCAGCCCGACCGCTGCGCCTTATCCGGTAACTATCGTCTTGAGTCCAACCCGGTAAGACACGACTTATC
GCCACTGGCAGCAGCCACTGGTAACAGGATTAGCAGAGCGAGGTATGTAGGCGGTGCTACAGAGTTCTTG
AAGTGGTGGCCTAACTACGGCTACACTAGAAGAACAGTATTTGGTATCTGCGCTCTGCTGAAGCCAGTTA
CCTTCGGAAAAAGAGTTGGTAGCTCTTGATCCGGCAAACAAACCACCGCTGGTAGCGGTGGTTTTTTTGT
TTGCAAGCAGCAGATTACGCGCAGAAAAAAAGGATCTCAAGAAGATCCTTTGATCTTTTCTACGGGGTCT
GACGCTCAGTGGAACGAAAACTCACGTTAAGGGATTTTGGTCATGAGATTATCAAAAAGGATCTTCACCT
AGATCCTTTTAAATTAAAAATGAAGTTTTAAATCAATCTAAAGTATATATGAGTAAACTTGGTCTGACAG
TTACCAATGCTTAATCAGTGAGGCACCTATCTCAGCGATCTGTCTATTTCGTTCATCCATAGTTGCCTGA
CTCCCCGTCGTGTAGATAACTACGATACGGGAGGGCTTACCATCTGGCCCCAGTGCTGCAATGATACCGC
GAGACCCACGCTCACCGGCTCCAGATTTATCAGCAATAAACCAGCCAGCCGGAAGGGCCGAGCGCAGAAG
TGGTCCTGCAACTTTATCCGCCTCCATCCAGTCTATTAATTGTTGCCGGGAAGCTAGAGTAAGTAGTTCG
CCAGTTAATAGTTTGCGCAACGTTGTTGCCATTGCTACAGGCATCGTGGTGTCACGCTCGTCGTTTGGTA
TGGCTTCATTCAGCTCCGGTTCCCAACGATCAAGGCGAGTTACATGATCCCCCATGTTGTGCAAAAAAGC
GGTTAGCTCCTTCGGTCCTCCGATCGTTGTCAGAAGTAAGTTGGCCGCAGTGTTATCACTCATGGTTATG
GCAGCACTGCATAATTCTCTTACTGTCATGCCATCCGTAAGATGCTTTTCTGTGACTGGTGAGTACTCAA
CCAAGTCATTCTGAGAATAGTGTATGCGGCGACCGAGTTGCTCTTGCCCGGCGTCAATACGGGATAATAC
CGCGCCACATAGCAGAACTTTAAAAGTGCTCATCATTGGAAAACGTTCTTCGGGGCGAAAACTCTCAAGG
ATCTTACCGCTGTTGAGATCCAGTTCGATGTAACCCACTCGTGCACCCAACTGATCTTCAGCATCTTTTA
CTTTCACCAGCGTTTCTGGGTGAGCAAAAACAGGAAGGCAAAATGCCGCAAAAAAGGGAATAAGGGCGAC
ACGGAAATGTTGAATACTCATACTCTTCCTTTTTCAATATTATTGAAGCATTTATCAGGGTTATTGTCTC
ATGAGCGGATACATATTTGAATGTATTTAGAAAAATAAACAAATAGGGGTTCCGCGCACATTTCCCCGAA
AAGTGCCACCTGACGTCGACGGATCGGGAGATCTCCCGATCCCCTATGGTGCACTCTCAGTACAATCTGC
TCTGATGCCGCATAGTTAAGCCAGTATCTGCTCCCTGCTTGTGTGTTGGAGGTCGCTGAGTAGTGCGCGA
GCAAAATTTAAGCTACAACAAGGCAAGGCTTGACCGACAATTGCATGAAGAATCTGCTTAGG
